>Addgene plasmid #100421 | pCMV_mEm_4GS_LF82_219 | addgene full sequence | sequence record 210109 | Addgene NGS Result
CGGTGCGGGCCTCTTCGCTATTACGCCAGCTGGCGAAAGGGGGATGTGCTGCAAGGCGATTAAGTTGGGT
AACGCCAGGGTTTTCCCAGTCACGACGTTGTAAAACGACGGCCAGTGAGTTCGAGCTTGCATGCCTGCAG
GTCGTTACATAACTTACGGTAAATGGCCCGCCTGGCTGACCGCCCAACGACCCCCGCCCATTGACGTCAA
TAATGACGTATGTTCCCATAGTAACGCCAATAGGGACTTTCCATTGACGTCAATGGGTGGAGTATTTACG
GTAAACTGCCCACTTGGCAGTACATCAAGTGTATCATATGCCAAGTACGCCCCCTATTGACGTCAATGAC
GGTAAATGGCCCGCCTGGCATTATGCCCAGTACATGACCTTATGGGACTTTCCTACTTGGCAGTACATCT
ACGTATTAGTCATCGCTATTACCATGGTGATGCGGTTTTGGCAGTACATCAATGGGCGTGGATAGCGGTT
TGACTCACGGGGATTTCCAAGTCTCCACCCCATTGACGTCAATGGGAGTTTGTTTTGGCACCAAAATCAA
CGGGACTTTCCAAAATGTCGTAACAACTCCGCCCCATTGACGCAAATGGGCGGTAGGCGTGTACGGTGGG
AGGTCTATATAAGCAGAGCTCGTTTAGTGAACCGTCAGATCGCCTGGAGACGCCATCCACGCTGTTTTGA
CCTCCATAGAAGACACCGGGACCGATCCAGCCTCCGGACTCTAGAGGATCCGGTACTAGAGGAACTGAAA
AACCAGAAAGTTAACTGGTAAGTTTAGTCTTTTTGTCTTTTATTTCAGGTCCCGGATCCGGTGGTGGTGC
AAATCAAAGAACTGCTCCTCAGTGGATGTTGCCTTTACTTCTAGGCCTGTACGGAAGTGTTACTTCTGCT
CTAAAAGCTGCGGAATTGTACCCGCGGGCCCACCATGGTGAGCAAGGGCGAGGAGCTGTTCACCGGGGTG
GTGCCCATCCTGGTCGAGCTGGACGGCGACGTAAACGGCCACAAGTTCAGCGTGTCCGGCGAGGGCGAGG
GCGATGCCACCTACGGCAAGCTGACCCTGAAGTTCATCTGCACCACCGGCAAGCTGCCCGTGCCCTGGCC
CACCCTCGTGACCACCTTGACCTACGGCGTGCAGTGCTTCGCCCGCTACCCCGACCACATGAAGCAGCAC
GACTTCTTCAAGTCCGCCATGCCCGAAGGCTACGTCCAGGAGCGCACCATCTTCTTCAAGGACGACGGCA
ACTACAAGACCCGCGCCGAGGTGAAGTTCGAGGGCGACACCCTGGTGAACCGCATCGAGCTGAAGGGCAT
CGACTTCAAGGAGGACGGCAACATCCTGGGGCACAAGCTGGAGTACAACTACAACAGCCACAAGGTCTAT
ATCACCGCCGACAAGCAGAAGAACGGCATCAAGGTGAACTTCAAGACCCGCCACAACATCGAGGACGGCA
GCGTGCAGCTCGCCGACCACTACCAGCAGAACACCCCCATCGGCGACGGCCCCGTGCTGCTGCCCGACAA
CCACTACCTGAGCACCCAGTCCAAGCTGAGCAAAGACCCCAACGAGAAGCGCGATCACATGGTCCTGCTG
GAGTTCGTGACCGCCGCCGGGATCACTCTCGGCATGGACGAGCTGTACAAGCGAATTGGTGGAGGGGGCG
GTTCCGGTGGCGGAGGTTCCCGAATTCGTCGACGGAGATCTGATATGATGATAATTTCTAAAAAACAGCT
TATTGGGGTGGTAGCGATCGGTATTCTTTTGGCTGGCGTTGTCTTTTTTATCTGGTGGGTAAGCAAAGGA
AGATTTATACAGACGACGGATGATACTTACATTGGTGGTAATATCACCACGGTGGCAAGTAAAGTTTCTG
GTTATATTTCTGCTATAGAGGTGCGCGATAATCAGAGTGTAAAAAAAGGCGATATTATCCTGCGTCTCGA
TGATCGGGATTATCGTGCAAATGTCGCCAGATTAGAGGGATTTCGCAGCAGTTTGCGATGGCCCCCATCG
TGAATCGGTACCCTCGAGAAGCTTGCGGCCGCGGGGATCCAGACATGATAAGATACATTGATGAGTTTGG
ACAAACCACAACTAGAATGCAGTGAAAAAAATGCTTTATTTGTGAAATTTGTGATGCTATTGCTTTATTT
GTAACCATTATAAGCTGCAATAAACAAGTTAACAACAACAATTGCATTCATTTTATGTTTCAGGTTCAGG
GGGAGGTGTGGGAGGTTTTTTCGGATCCTCTAGAGTCGATCTGCAGGCATGCTAGCTTGGCGTAATCATG
GTCATAGCTGTTTCCTGTGTGAAATTGTTATCCGCTCACAATTCCACACAACATACGAGCCGGAAGCATA
AAGTGTAAAGCCTGGGGTGCCTAATGAGTGAGCTAACTCACATTAATTGCGTTGCGCTCACTGCCCGCTT
TCCAGTCGGGAAACCTGTCGTGCCAGCTGCATTAATGAATCGGCCAACGCGCGGGGAGAGGCGGTTTGCG
TATTGGGCGCTCTTCCGCTTCCTCGCTCACTGACTCGCTGCGCTCGGTCGTTCGGCTGCGGCGAGCGGTA
TCAGCTCACTCAAAGGCGGTAATACGGTTATCCACAGAATCAGGGGATAACGCAGGAAAGAACATGTGAG
CAAAAGGCCAGCAAAAGGCCAGGAACCGTAAAAAGGCCGCGTTGCTGGCGTTTTTCCATAGGCTCCGCCC
CCCTGACGAGCATCACAAAAATCGACGCTCAAGTCAGAGGTGGCGAAACCCGACAGGACTATAAAGATAC
CAGGCGTTTCCCCCTGGAAGCTCCCTCGTGCGCTCTCCTGTTCCGACCCTGCCGCTTACCGGATACCTGT
CCGCCTTTCTCCCTTCGGGAAGCGTGGCGCTTTCTCATAGCTCACGCTGTAGGTATCTCAGTTCGGTGTA
GGTCGTTCGCTCCAAGCTGGGCTGTGTGCACGAACCCCCCGTTCAGCCCGACCGCTGCGCCTTATCCGGT
AACTATCGTCTTGAGTCCAACCCGGTAAGACACGACTTATCGCCACTGGCAGCAGCCACTGGTAACAGGA
TTAGCAGAGCGAGGTATGTAGGCGGTGCTACAGAGTTCTTGAAGTGGTGGCCTAACTACGGCTACACTAG
AAGAACAGTATTTGGTATCTGCGCTCTGCTGAAGCCAGTTACCTTCGGAAAAAGAGTTGGTAGCTCTTGA
TCCGGCAAACAAACCACCGCTGGTAGCGGTGGTTTTTTTGTTTGCAAGCAGCAGATTACGCGCAGAAAAA
AAGGATCTCAAGAAGATCCTTTGATCTTTTCTACGGGGTCTGACGCTCAGTGGAACGAAAACTCACGTTA
AGGGATTTTGGTCATGAGATTATCAAAAAGGATCTTCACCTAGATCCTTTTAAATTAAAAATGAAGTTTT
AAATCAATCTAAAGTATATATGAGTAAACTTGGTCTGACAGTTACCAATGCTTAATCAGTGAGGCACCTA
TCTCAGCGATCTGTCTATTTCGTTCATCCATAGTTGCCTGACTCCCCGTCGTGTAGATAACTACGATACG
GGAGGGCTTACCATCTGGCCCCAGTGCTGCAATGATACCGCGAGACCCACGCTCACCGGCTCCAGATTTA
TCAGCAATAAACCAGCCAGCCGGAAGGGCCGAGCGCAGAAGTGGTCCTGCAACTTTATCCGCCTCCATCC
AGTCTATTAATTGTTGCCGGGAAGCTAGAGTAAGTAGTTCGCCAGTTAATAGTTTGCGCAACGTTGTTGC
CATTGCTACAGGCATCGTGGTGTCACGCTCGTCGTTTGGTATGGCTTCATTCAGCTCCGGTTCCCAACGA
TCAAGGCGAGTTACATGATCCCCCATGTTGTGCAAAAAAGCGGTTAGCTCCTTCGGTCCTCCGATCGTTG
TCAGAAGTAAGTTGGCCGCAGTGTTATCACTCATGGTTATGGCAGCACTGCATAATTCTCTTACTGTCAT
GCCATCCGTAAGATGCTTTTCTGTGACTGGTGAGTACTCAACCAAGTCATTCTGAGAATAGTGTATGCGG
CGACCGAGTTGCTCTTGCCCGGCGTCAATACGGGATAATACCGCGCCACATAGCAGAACTTTAAAAGTGC
TCATCATTGGAAAACGTTCTTCGGGGCGAAAACTCTCAAGGATCTTACCGCTGTTGAGATCCAGTTCGAT
GTAACCCACTCGTGCACCCAACTGATCTTCAGCATCTTTTACTTTCACCAGCGTTTCTGGGTGAGCAAAA
ACAGGAAGGCAAAATGCCGCAAAAAAGGGAATAAGGGCGACACGGAAATGTTGAATACTCATACTCTTCC
TTTTTCAATATTATTGAAGCATTTATCAGGGTTATTGTCTCATGAGCGGATACATATTTGAATGTATTTA
GAAAAATAAACAAATAGGGGTTCCGCGCACATTTCCCCGAAAAGTGCCACCTGACGTCTAAGAAACCATT
ATTATCATGACATTAACCTATAAAAATAGGCGTATCACGAGGCCCTTTCGTCTCGCGCGTTTCGGTGATG
ACGGTGAAAACCTCTGACACATGCAGCTCCCGGAGACGGTCACAGCTTGTCTGTAAGCGGATGCCGGGAG
CAGACAAGCCCGTCAGGGCGCGTCAGCGGGTGTTGGCGGGTGTCGGGGCTGGCTTAACTATGCGGCATCA
GAGCAGATTGTACTGAGAGTGCACCATATGCGGTGTGAAATACCGCACAGATGCGTAAGGAGAAAATACC
GCATCAGGCGCCATTCGCCATTCAGGCTGCGCAACTGTTGGGAAGGGCGAT
Features (pLannotate 1.2.2; 16 found; start..end, strand, type, name):
    124..144     -  misc_feature   MCS (fragment): pUC18/19 multiple cloning site
    143..446     +  enhancer       CMV enhancer: human cytomegalovirus immediate early enhancer
    447..650     +  promoter       CMV promoter: human cytomegalovirus (CMV) immediate early promoter
    788..884     +  intron         SV40 intron: modified SV40 intron with splice donor and acceptor sites
    945..1661    +  CDS            mEmerald: mEmerald is a basic (constitutively fluorescent) green fluorescent protein published in 1998, derived from Aequorea victoria. It is reported to be a very rapidly-maturing monomer with moderate acid sensitivity.
   2066..2200    -  polyA_signal   SV40 poly(A) signal: SV40 polyadenylation signal
   2335..2351    -  protein_bind   lac operator: The lac repressor binds to the lac operator to inhibit transcription in E. coli. This inhibition can be relieved by adding lactose or isopropyl-β-D-thiogalactopyranoside (IPTG). lac repressor encoded by lacI
   2359..2389    -  promoter       lac promoter: promoter for the E. coli lac operon
   2404..2425    -  protein_bind   CAP binding site: CAP binding activates transcription in the presence of cAMP. E. coli catabolite activator protein
   2438..2530    -  CDS            lacI (fragment): lac repressor; lacI; The lac repressor binds to the lac operator to inhibit transcription in E. coli. This inhibition can be relieved by adding lactose or isopropyl-β-D-thiogalactopyranoside (IPTG).
   2713..3301    -  rep_origin     ori: high-copy-number ColE1/pMB1/pBR322/pUC origin of replication
   3472..4332    -  CDS            AmpR: β-lactamase; bla; confers resistance to ampicillin, carbenicillin, and related antibiotics
   4333..4437    -  promoter       AmpR promoter: bla
   4532..4567    +  CDS            rop (fragment): Rop protein, which maintains plasmids at low copy number; rop
   4669..4768    +  misc_feature   bom (fragment): basis of mobility region from pBR322
   4774..118     -  CDS            lacZα (fragment) (across the origin): LacZα fragment of β-galactosidase; lacZ fragment
