[The description below was written by a language model from this plasmid's Addgene catalogue record and pLannotate feature annotations shown in this document.]
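Description:
pCMV_mEm_4GS_LF82_219 is a mammalian expression plasmid built on a pCMV backbone that produces the LF82_219 coding sequence from E. coli LF82 as a fusion to the green fluorescent protein mEmerald. It is maintained in E. coli through a high-copy ColE1/pUC-type origin and selected with ampicillin via the β-lactamase gene and its native promoter. The annotation also picks up leftover pUC/pBR322-derived fragments (lac promoter and operator, CAP site, partial lacI, lacZα, rop and bom sequences), which appear to be backbone remnants with no evident role in the design. No mammalian selection marker is annotated, which fits transient transfection use.

The expression cassette consists of the human cytomegalovirus immediate-early enhancer and promoter, followed by a modified SV40 intron with splice donor and acceptor sites, a common element for improving transcript processing and expression. Next come the mEmerald open reading frame and an SV40 polyadenylation signal downstream. The 309 bp LF82_219 insert was introduced by ligation-independent cloning. It is not called out as a feature in the automated annotation, but the unannotated interval between mEmerald and the poly(A) signal is where it would be expected, consistent with the tag being N-terminal. The "4GS" in the name suggests a glycine-serine linker between the fluorescent protein and the bacterial protein, although the record does not define it explicitly.

The plasmid comes from a collection made for an imaging-based, multi-phenotype screen in which bacterial proteins were exogenously expressed in HeLa cells to identify candidate effectors. The mEmerald tag marks the transfected cells and shows where the fusion protein localises. The record does not state the function of LF82_219 itself.
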