Addgene plasmid #100421: pCMV_mEm_4GS_LF82_219
Purpose: Mammalian expression of E. coli LF82_219 CDS fused to mEmerald
Depositing lab: Alan Huett. Depositing organization: University of Nottingham. Publication: A multi-phenotypic imaging screen to identify bacterial effectors by exogenous expression in a HeLa cell line. Collins A, Huett A. Sci Data. 2018 May 15;5:180081. doi: 10.1038/sdata.2018.81. PubMed 29762554.
Backbone
  Vector backbone: pCMV
  Backbone size w/o insert (bp): 4502
  Vector type: Mammalian Expression
Growth in bacteria
  Bacterial resistance: Ampicillin, 100 μg/mL
  Growth temperature: 37°C
  Growth strain: XL1 Blue
  Copy number: High Copy
Gene/Insert
  Gene/Insert name: LF82_219
  Insert size (bp): 309
  Promoter: CMV
  Tag / fusion protein: mEmerald (N terminal on backbone)
  Cloning method: Ligation Independent Cloning
  Sequencing primers: 5′ ACTTCTGCTCTAAAAGCTGCGG; 3′ CACTGCATTCTAGTTGTGGTTTGTC
Terms and licenses: Academic/Nonprofit Terms; Industry Terms: Not Available to Industry
How to cite: pCMV_mEm_4GS_LF82_219 was a gift from Alan Huett (Addgene plasmid # 100421 ; http://n2t.net/addgene:100421 ; RRID:Addgene_100421)
