>Addgene plasmid #100421 | pCMV_mEm_4GS_LF82_219 | depositor partial sequence | sequence record 183738 | Sequence across LF82 gene insert region
CTCGGCATGGACGAGCTGTACAAGCGAATTGGTGGAGGGGGCGGTTCCGGTGGCGGAGGTTCCCGAATTC
GTCGACGGAGATCTGATATGATGATAATTTCTAAAAAACAGCTTATTGGGGTGGTAGCGATCGGTATTCT
TTTGGCTGGCGTTGTCTTTTTTATCTGGTGGGTAAGCAAAGGAAGATTTATACAGACGACGGATGATACT
TACATTGGTGGTAATATCACCACGGTGGCAAGTAAAGTTTCTGGTTATATTTCTGCTATAGAGGTGCGCG
ATAATCAGAGTGTAAAAAAAGGCGATATTATCCTGCGTCTCGATGATCGGGATTATCGTGCAAATGTCGC
CAGATTAGAGGGATTTCGCAGCAGTTTGCGATGGCCCCCATCGTGAATCGGTACCCTCGAGAAGCTTGCG
GCCGCGGGGATCCAGACATGATAAGATACATTGATGAGTTTGGACAAACCACAACTAGAATGCAGTGAAA
AAAATGCTTTATTTGTGAAATTTGTGATGCTATTGCTTTATTTGTAACCATTATAAGCTGCAATAAACAA
GTTAACAACAACAATTGCATTCATTTTATGTTTCAGGTTCAGGGGGAGGTGTGGGAGGTTTTTTCGGATC
CTCTAGAGTCGATCTGCAGGCATGCTAGCTTGGCGTAATCATGGTCATAGCTGTTTCCTGTGTGAAATTG
TTATCCGCTCACAATTCCACACAACATACGAGCCGGAAGCATAAAGTGTAAAGCCTGGGGTGCCTAATGA
GTGAGCTAACTCACATTAATTGCGTTGCGCTCACTGCCCGCTTTCCAGTCGGGAAACCTGTCGTGCCAGC
TGCATTAATGAATCGGCCAACGCGCGGGGAGAGGCGGTTTGCGTATTGGGCGCTCTTCCGCTTCCTCGCT
CACTGACTCGCTGCGCTCGGTCGTTCGGCTGCGGCGAGCGGTATCAGCTCACTCAAAGGCGGTAATANNN
TNATCCACAGAATCNGG
